Addgene plasmid #211890: pGS58_6xHis-EGFP-CENP-T[1-242/3D (T11, T27, T85)] - I3-01
Purpose: Bacterial expression of CENP-T[1-242/3D]-I3-01
Depositing lab: Iain Cheeseman. Depositing organization: Whitehead Institute for Biomedical Research.
Backbone
  Vector backbone: pRSETa
  Vector type: Bacterial Expression
Growth in bacteria
  Bacterial resistance: Ampicillin, 100 μg/mL
  Growth temperature: 37°C
  Growth strain: DH5alpha
  Copy number: High Copy
Gene/Insert
  Gene/Insert name: CENP-T[1-242/3D]-I3-01
  Species: H. sapiens (human), Synthetic
  Mutation: T11D, T27D, T85D
  Entrez Gene: CENPT (a.k.a. C16orf56, CENP-T, SSMGA)
  Cloning method: Restriction Enzyme; 5′ cloning site Unknown (unknown if destroyed)
Terms and licenses: Academic/Nonprofit Terms; Industry Terms: Not Available to Industry
How to cite: pGS58_6xHis-EGFP-CENP-T[1-242/3D (T11, T27, T85)] - I3-01 was a gift from Iain Cheeseman (Addgene plasmid # 211890 ; http://n2t.net/addgene:211890 ; RRID:Addgene_211890)
