[The description below was written by a language model from this plasmid's Addgene catalogue record and pLannotate feature annotations shown in this document.]
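Description:
pGS58_6xHis-EGFP-CENP-T[1-242/3D (T11, T27, T85)] - I3-01 is a 5,163 bp bacterial expression plasmid built on the pRSETa backbone. It replicates in E. coli from a high-copy ColE1/pUC-type origin and is selected with ampicillin through the β-lactamase (AmpR) gene and its own promoter. An f1 phage origin is also present. Small annotated fragments of lacZα, lacI and a T7 gene 10B-derived solubility tag appear to be backbone remnants rather than functional parts. Only a fragment of lacI is annotated, so no complete lac repressor gene is recorded on the plasmid.

Expression is driven by a T7 promoter with the phage T7 gene 10 ribosome binding site and ends at a T7 terminator, so the construct needs a host that supplies T7 RNA polymerase. The open reading frame begins with the pRSET leader: a 6xHis tag (annotated as a capTEV fragment), the T7 gene 10 leader and the Xpress epitope with its enterokinase site. EGFP follows, then a short linker region that includes a second capTEV-like fragment, possibly a TEV cleavage site, and an S-Tag. Next comes the N-terminal portion of human CENP-T (residues 1–242) carrying T11D, T27D and T85D, substitutions of the kind generally used to mimic phosphorylation.

The roughly 690 bp between the CENP-T fragment and the terminator region are unannotated. By the construct name, this stretch should encode I3-01, a synthetic, computationally designed protein that self-assembles into a multimeric nanocage. The fusion would therefore display many fluorescent copies of the CENP-T N-terminus on one particle. The stated purpose is bacterial production of this protein, and the His tag is suited to affinity purification. The record does not describe downstream applications.
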