Features (pLannotate 1.2.2; 18 found; start..end, strand, type, name):
     23..41      +  promoter       T7 promoter: promoter for bacteriophage T7 RNA polymerase
     73..95      +  RBS            RBS: efficient ribosome binding site from bacteriophage T7 gene 10 (Olins and Rangwala, 1989)
    115..135     +  CDS            capTEV™ (fragment): composite tag for in vivo biotinylation, TEV protease cleavage, and 6xHis tagging
    136..168     +  CDS            T7 tag (gene 10 leader): leader peptide from bacteriophage T7 gene 10 promotes efficient translation in E. coli
    172..195     +  CDS            Xpress™ tag: Xpress™ epitope tag, including an enterokinase recognition and cleavage site
    238..954     +  CDS            EGFP: EGFP is a basic (constitutively fluorescent) green fluorescent protein published in 1996, derived from Aequorea victoria. It is reported to be a rapidly-maturing weak dimer with moderate acid sensitivity.
    981..999     +  misc_feature   MCS (fragment): pBluescript multiple cloning site
   1000..1019    +  CDS            capTEV™ (fragment): composite tag for in vivo biotinylation, TEV protease cleavage, and 6xHis tagging
   1033..1077    +  CDS            S-Tag: affinity and epitope tag derived from pancreatic ribonuclease A
   1102..1833    +  CDS            CENPT (fragment): CENPT_HUMAN - Also known as C16orf56, ICEN22. Experimental evidence at protein level: Swiss-Prot protein existence level 1. Component of the CENPA-NAC (nucleosome-associated) complex, a complex that plays a central role in assembly of kinetochore proteins, mitotic progression and chromosome segregation. The CENPA-NAC complex recruits the CENPA-CAD (nucleosome distal) complex and may be involved in incorporation of newly synthesized CENPA into centromeres. Part of a nucleosome-associated complex that binds specifically to histone H3- containing nucleosomes at the centromere, as opposed to nucle
   2524..2573    +  CDS            SET1 (fragment): solubility-enhancement tag derived from T7 phage gene 10B
   2581..2628    +  terminator     T7 terminator: transcription terminator for bacteriophage T7 RNA polymerase
   2654..2720    +  CDS            lacZα (fragment): LacZα fragment of β-galactosidase; lacZ fragment
   2725..3153    +  rep_origin     f1 ori (sequence partly withheld): f1 bacteriophage origin of replication; arrow indicates direction of (+) strand synthesis
   3206..3310    +  promoter       AmpR promoter: bla
   3311..4171    +  CDS            AmpR: β-lactamase; bla; confers resistance to ampicillin, carbenicillin, and related antibiotics
   4342..4930    +  rep_origin     ori: high-copy-number ColE1/pMB1/pBR322/pUC origin of replication
   5113..3       +  CDS            lacI (fragment) (across the origin): lac repressor; lacI; The lac repressor binds to the lac operator to inhibit transcription in E. coli. This inhibition can be relieved by adding lactose or isopropyl-β-D-thiogalactopyranoside (IPTG).
>Addgene plasmid #211890 | pGS58_6xHis-EGFP-CENP-T[1-242/3D (T11, T27, T85)] - I3-01 | addgene full sequence | sequence record 426376 | Addgene NGS Result
CAGGATCTCGATCCCGCGAAATTAATACGACTCACTATAGGGAGACCACAACGGTTTCCCTCTAGAAATA
ATTTTGTTTAACTTTAAGAAGGAGATATACATATGCGGGGTTCTCATCATCATCATCATCATGGTATGGC
TAGCATGACTGGTGGACAGCAAATGGGTCGGGATCTGTACGACGATGACGATAAGGATCGATGGGGATCC
GAGCTCGAGATCTGCAGCTGGTACCAGATGGTGAGCAAGGGCGAGGAGCTGTTCACCGGGGTGGTGCCCA
TCCTGGTCGAGCTGGACGGCGACGTAAACGGCCACAAGTTCAGCGTGTCCGGCGAGGGCGAGGGCGATGC
CACCTACGGCAAGCTGACCCTGAAGTTCATCTGCACCACCGGCAAGCTGCCCGTGCCCTGGCCCACCCTC
GTGACCACCCTGACCTACGGCGTGCAGTGCTTCAGCCGCTACCCCGACCACATGAAGCAGCACGACTTCT
TCAAGTCCGCCATGCCCGAAGGCTACGTCCAGGAGCGCACCATCTTCTTCAAGGACGACGGCAACTACAA
GACCCGCGCCGAGGTGAAGTTCGAGGGCGACACCCTGGTGAACCGCATCGAGCTGAAGGGCATCGACTTC
AAGGAGGACGGCAACATCCTGGGGCACAAGCTGGAGTACAACTACAACAGCCACAACGTCTATATCATGG
CCGACAAGCAGAAGAACGGCATCAAGGTGAACTTCAAGATCCGCCACAACATCGAGGACGGCAGCGTGCA
GCTCGCCGACCACTACCAGCAGAACACCCCCATCGGCGACGGCCCCGTGCTGCTGCCCGACAACCACTAC
CTGAGCACCCAGTCCGCCCTGAGCAAAGACCCCAACGAGAAGCGCGATCACATGGTCCTGCTGGAGTTCG
TGACCGCCGCCGGGATCACTCTCGGCATGGACGAGCTGTACAAGTCCGGAGGGGATCGGTGGAGCTCCAC
CGGTGGCGGCCGCTCTAGAGAGAATCTTTATTTTCAGGGCGCCGCCAAATTCAAAGAAACCGCTGCTGCT
AAATTCGAACGCCAGCACATGGACAGCGGAGGTGGAGGTACTAGTCTCGAGATGGCAGACCACAACCCTG
ACAGCGATTCTGACCCTCGTACACTGCTGCGTCGTGTGCTGGATACTGCTGATCCTCGTGATCCTCGTCG
TCCTCGTAGCGCTCGTGCTGGTGCTCGCCGTGCCCTGCTGGAAACAGCCTCTCCTCGTAAACTGAGTGGC
CAGACCCGTACTATTGCCCGTGGGCGTTCACATGGAGCCCGCTCGGTCGGTCGTAGTGCTCACATTCAAG
CCTCGGGACACCTGGAAGAACAAGACCCTCGTACCCTGCTGAAAAACATCCTGCTGACTGCCCCTGAAAG
CTCTATTCTGATGCCGGAAAGCGTCGTTAAACCGGTTCCTGCTCCTCAAGCCGTTCAACCTTCTCGTCAA
GAGTCCTCCTGTGGATCTCTGGAGCTGCAACTGCCTGAACTGGAGCCTCCTACAACACTGGCACCGGGGC
TGCTGGCGCCTGGTCGTCGTAAACAACGTCTGCGTCTGAGCGTGTTTCAACAAGGTGTTGATCAGGGCCT
GAGTCTGTCTCAAGAACCTCAAGGCAACGCTGATGCTTCTAGTCTGACCCGTTCTCTGAACCTGACCTTT
GCTACTCCACTGCAACCTCAAAGCGTCCAACGTCCTGGACTGGCTCGCCGCCCTCCTGCTCGCCGTGCCG
TTGATGTGGGTGCTTTTCTGCGTGACCTGCGTGATACAAGCCTGGCACCTCCGAATATTGTGCTGGAGGA
TACACAGGAATTCCCGCGGGGAAGTGGAAGTGGATCCGGAGGCAGCGGTGGCTCCGGGGGCTCTGGAGGC
AGCATGAAGATGGAGGAGCTGTTCAAGAAGCACAAGATCGTGGCCGTGCTGAGAGCCAACAGCGTGGAGG
AGGCCAAGAAGAAGGCCCTGGCCGTGTTCCTGGGCGGCGTGCACCTGATCGAGATCACCTTCACCGTGCC
CGACGCCGACACCGTGATCAAGGAGCTGAGCTTCCTGAAGGAGATGGGCGCCATCATCGGCGCCGGCACC
GTGACCAGCGTGGAGCAGTGCAGAAAGGCCGTGGAGAGCGGCGCCGAGTTCATCGTGAGCCCCCACCTGG
ACGAGGAGATCAGCCAGTTCTGCAAGGAGAAGGGCGTGTTCTACATGCCCGGCGTGATGACCCCCACCGA
GCTGGTGAAGGCCATGAAGCTGGGCCACACCATCCTGAAGCTGTTCCCCGGCGAGGTGGTGGGCCCCCAG
TTCGTGAAGGCCATGAAGGGCCCCTTCCCCAACGTGAAGTTCGTGCCCACCGGCGGCGTGAACCTGGACA
ACGTGTGCGAGTGGTTCAAGGCCGGCGTGCTGGCCGTGGGCGTGGGCAGCGCCCTGGTGAAGGGCACCCC
CGTGGAGGTGGCCGAGAAGGCCAAGGCCTTCGTGGAGAAGATCAGAGGCTGCACCGAGTGAAAGCTTGAT
CCGGCTGCTAACAAAGCCCGAAAGGAAGCTGAGTTGGCTGCTGCCACCGCTGAGCAATAACTAGCATAAC
CCCTTGGGGCCTCTAAACGGGTCTTGAGGGGTTTTTTGCTGAAAGGAGGAACTATATCCGGATCTGGCGT
AATAGCGAAGAGGCCCGCACCGATCGCCCTTCCCAACAGTTGCGCAGCCTGAATGGCGAATGGG
[124 nt withheld, positions 2725-2848]
C
[91 nt withheld, positions 2850-2940]
A
[49 nt withheld, positions 2942-2990]
CCTTTGACGTTGGAGTCCACGTTCTTT
[37 nt withheld, positions 3018-3054]
ACCCTATCTCGGTCTATTCTTTTGATTTATAAGGGATTTTGCCGATTTCGGCCTATTGGTTAAAAAATGA
GCTGATTTAACAAAAATTTAACGCGAATTTTAACAAAATATTAACGCTTACAATTTAGGTGGCACTTTTC
GGGGAAATGTGCGCGGAACCCCTATTTGTTTATTTTTCTAAATACATTCAAATATGTATCCGCTCATGAG
ACAATAACCCTGATAAATGCTTCAATAATATTGAAAAAGGAAGAGTATGAGTATTCAACATTTCCGTGTC
GCCCTTATTCCCTTTTTTGCGGCATTTTGCCTTCCTGTTTTTGCTCACCCAGAAACGCTGGTGAAAGTAA
AAGATGCTGAAGATCAGTTGGGTGCACGAGTGGGTTACATCGAACTGGATCTCAACAGCGGTAAGATCCT
TGAGAGTTTTCGCCCCGAAGAACGTTTTCCAATGATGAGCACTTTTAAAGTTCTGCTATGTGGCGCGGTA
TTATCCCGTATTGACGCCGGGCAAGAGCAACTCGGTCGCCGCATACACTATTCTCAGAATGACTTGGTTG
AGTACTCACCAGTCACAGAAAAGCATCTTACGGATGGCATGACAGTAAGAGAATTATGCAGTGCTGCCAT
AACCATGAGTGATAACACTGCGGCCAACTTACTTCTGACAACGATCGGAGGACCGAAGGAGCTAACCGCT
TTTTTGCACAACATGGGGGATCATGTAACTCGCCTTGATCGTTGGGAACCGGAGCTGAATGAAGCCATAC
CAAACGACGAGCGTGACACCACGATGCCTGTAGCAATGGCAACAACGTTGCGCAAACTATTAACTGGCGA
ACTACTTACTCTAGCTTCCCGGCAACAATTAATAGACTGGATGGAGGCGGATAAAGTTGCAGGACCACTT
CTGCGCTCGGCCCTTCCGGCTGGCTGGTTTATTGCTGATAAATCTGGAGCCGGTGAGCGTGGGTCTCGCG
GTATCATTGCAGCACTGGGGCCAGATGGTAAGCCCTCCCGTATCGTAGTTATCTACACGACGGGGAGTCA
GGCAACTATGGATGAACGAAATAGACAGATCGCTGAGATAGGTGCCTCACTGATTAAGCATTGGTAACTG
TCAGACCAAGTTTACTCATATATACTTTAGATTGATTTAAAACTTCATTTTTAATTTAAAAGGATCTAGG
TGAAGATCCTTTTTGATAATCTCATGACCAAAATCCCTTAACGTGAGTTTTCGTTCCACTGAGCGTCAGA
CCCCGTAGAAAAGATCAAAGGATCTTCTTGAGATCCTTTTTTTCTGCGCGTAATCTGCTGCTTGCAAACA
AAAAAACCACCGCTACCAGCGGTGGTTTGTTTGCCGGATCAAGAGCTACCAACTCTTTTTCCGAAGGTAA
CTGGCTTCAGCAGAGCGCAGATACCAAATACTGTTCTTCTAGTGTAGCCGTAGTTAGGCCACCACTTCAA
GAACTCTGTAGCACCGCCTACATACCTCGCTCTGCTAATCCTGTTACCAGTGGCTGCTGCCAGTGGCGAT
AAGTCGTGTCTTACCGGGTTGGACTCAAGACGATAGTTACCGGATAAGGCGCAGCGGTCGGGCTGAACGG
GGGGTTCGTGCACACAGCCCAGCTTGGAGCGAACGACCTACACCGAACTGAGATACCTACAGCGTGAGCT
ATGAGAAAGCGCCACGCTTCCCGAAGGGAGAAAGGCGGACAGGTATCCGGTAAGCGGCAGGGTCGGAACA
GGAGAGCGCACGAGGGAGCTTCCAGGGGGAAACGCCTGGTATCTTTATAGTCCTGTCGGGTTTCGCCACC
TCTGACTTGAGCGTCGATTTTTGTGATGCTCGTCAGGGGGGCGGAGCCTATGGAAAAACGCCAGCAACGC
GGCCTTTTTACGGTTCCTGGCCTTTTGCTGGCCTTTTGCTCACATGTTCTTTCCTGCGTTATCCCCTGAT
TCTGTGGATAACCGTATTACCGCCTTTGAGTGAGCTGATACCGCTCGCCGCAGCCGAACGACCGAGCGCA
GCGAGTCAGTGAGCGAGGAAGCGGAAGAGCGCCCAATACGCAAACCGCCTCTCCCCGCGCGTTGGCCGAT
TCATTAATG
